>Addgene plasmid #196490 | pGEARBOCS-v0- Gfap-TagIN-mCherry | addgene full sequence | sequence record 388595 | Addgene NGS Result
TCAGGGATCTGACCTGGTCGAAATCAGTCCGCTCAAAAGCGAGAGCCTGCTTAGCCCTCTCACCCGCATC
TACGTTTTCCTTTCTAATTCTCCTCATAACAAGGGAGACTGCGTTTGAATCGCTAGGCCGGGGGAGCCCG
CTGCGTCGATGCAGCATATTCAGTTGGCCCAAGTGCTGCTGGATAGTCTTGACAGCCAGCCCTCTTGCCT
GGAGATACAGCAGGTAATCGCGCACGTCCTCCGGCTCGGCGGGGAACCATTTGCGATTGTTCAGCTTACA
CCAGGCTGCCCAGGATCGGCACACGCTAAGCAGCATTTTCCAGGTGTGTTCAGAAAACGCCTGTCTATCC
CTAAACATATCCATGAGATTTTTCCTGACCTCATCGCTAGTGGCATCTACTGGCAGCGCAGGGAGGTTCT
GGTGAACAGTCAGGAGATTGGACACCTTCCTCTTCTTCTTGGGCATGGTGGCGGTACCGCTAGCCTATAG
TGAGTCGTATTAAGTACTCTAGCCTTAAGAGCTGTAATTGAACTGGGAGTGGACACCTGTGGAGAGAAAG
GCAAAGTGGATGTCAGTAAGACCAATAGGTGCCTATCAGAAACGCAAGAGTCTTCTCTGTCTCGACAAGC
CCAGTTTCTATTGGTCTCCTTAAACCTGTCTTGTAACCTTGATACTTACCTGCCCAGTGCCTCACGACCA
ACTTCTGCAGCTTAAGTTCGAGACTGTTGTGTCAGAAGCACTGACTGCGTTAGCAATTTAACTGTGATAA
ACTACCGCAATAAAGCTTGCGAGCAGCGGAGGTGATGCGTCTCCTCTCCAACCTGCTCTGGCTCTGCTCG
CTCCTGGGATGCGAGGGCTTTATGAAGGAGTGGGCTAGACTGGCGATGCCCGGGTGCCCCTGGCAACACC
CCCTGGCATAGCCTGAGGGGGTGGGGTTGGGCCGCAGCCCAGCTATGGGGAGAGCTCTCCCCTCACCCAT
TTGTGTCCTTGGACTTCTGGGAAGCAGACAGCCCTCCTCTCCCCCCCTGCCACCCACTGTCCATGCCTGG
GCATCCCCTGATCCCCTTTCCTGGGCACAGGCTGAATAGAGCCTTGTTCTCCACCGCCGGTGGCGCCACA
CAGCAAGGGCAGCCCCTAGGGGGCTGTGCTGCTTTTATCCCAAGATGCCAGGCTGTCAGGCTGGGGTGCA
ATGCAAGCCCCCTGCTCAATGGGCTTCTCGGAAGGCATTTGAGGGGGGCTGGGGTGCGGCGGGAAGCAGG
CACTGTGCCCACCCCGAACATTGTGTCTGTGCCAAGGTGAGTCATTCACTGGGCATGAAGAGGAGGCCCT
GGGGGGCGGCCAGCCCAATGCTGCCAGGTCTGCTTGCAGACAAGGCCTGGCTGTCTGCCTCCTCCCCAGC
TCACAGAGCCAGCTCAGGCCCCCGAGCCTCTGTCAGAGCAGCGTCCCCTACTCCACACCAGGATATGTTA
GATCTCCCTCTGCAGTCTAGAGTCGACCCGAGACGGTGGTCAGGGGCCTCATCTTGTACAGCTCGTCCAT
GCCGCCGGTGGAGTGGCGGCCCTCGGCGCGTTCGTACTGTTCCACGATGGTGTAGTCCTCGTTGTGGGAG
GTGATGTCCAACTTGATGTTGACGTTGTAGGCGCCGGGCAGCTGCACGGGCTTCTTGGCCTTGTAGGTGG
TCTTGACCTCAGCGTCGTAGTGGCCGCCGTCCTTCAGCTTCAGCCTCTGCTTGATCTCGCCCTTCAGGGC
GCCGTCCTCGGGGTACATCCGCTCGGAGGAGGCCTCCCAGCCCATGGTCTTCTTCTGCATTACGGGGCCG
TCGGAGGGGAAGTTGGTGCCGCGCAGCTTCACCTTGTAGATGAACTCGCCGTCCTGCAGGGAGGAGTCCT
GGGTCACGGTCACCACGCCGCCGTCCTCGAAGTTCATCACGCGCTCCCACTTGAAGCCCTCGGGGAAGGA
CAGCTTCAAGTAGTCGGGGATGTCGGCGGGGTGCTTCACGTAGGCCTTGGAGCCGTACATGAACTGAGGG
GACAGGATGTCCCAGGCGAAGGGCAGGGGGCCACCCTTGGTCACCTTCAGCTTGGCGGTCTGGGTGCCCT
CGTAGGGGCGGCCCTCGCCCTCGCCCTCGATCTCGAACTCGTGGCCGTTCACGGAGCCCTCCATGTGCAC
CTTGAAGCGCATGAACTCCTTGATGATGGCCATGTTATCCTCCTCGCCCTTGCTCACATCCGAGACGGTG
GTCAGGGGCCTCGGATCCAAAAAAGCACCGACTCGGTGCCACTTTTTCAAGTTGATAACGGACTAGCCTT
ATTTTAACTTGCTATTTCTAGCTCTAAAACAGACGGTGGTCAGGGGCCTCCGGTGTTTCGTCCTTTCCAC
AAGATATATAAAGCCAAGAAATCGAAATACTTTCAAGTTACGGTAAGCATATGATAGTCCATTTTAAAAC
ATAATTTTAAAACTGCAAACTACCCAAGAAATTATTACTTTCTACGTCACGTATTTTGTACTAATATCTT
TGTGTTTACAGTCAAATTAATTCCAATTATCTCTCTAACAGCCTTGTATCGTATATGCAAATATGAAGGA
ATCATGGGAAATAGGCCCTCACGCGTGCGGCCGCAGGAACCCCTAGTGATGGAGTTGGCCACTCCCTCTC
TGCGCGCTCGCTCGCTCACTGAGGCCGGGCGACCAAAGGTCGCCCGACGCCCGGGCGGCCTCAGTGAGCG
AGCGAGCGCGCAGCTGCCTGCAGGACATGTGAGCAAAAGGCCAGCAAAAGGCCAGGAACCGTAAAAAGGC
CGCGTTGCTGGCGTTTTTCCATAGGCTCCGCCCCCCTGACGAGCATCACAAAAATCGACGCTCAAGTCAG
AGGTGGCGAAACCCGACAGGACTATAAAGATACCAGGCGTTTCCCCCTGGAAGCTCCCTCGTGCGCTCTC
CTGTTCCGACCCTGCCGCTTACCGGATACCTGTCCGCCTTTCTCCCTTCGGGAAGCGTGGCGCTTTCTCA
TAGCTCACGCTGTAGGTATCTCAGTTCGGTGTAGGTCGTTCGCTCCAAGCTGGGCTGTGTGCACGAACCC
CCCGTTCAGCCCGACCGCTGCGCCTTATCCGGTAACTATCGTCTTGAGTCCAACCCGGTAAGACACGACT
TATCGCCACTGGCAGCAGCCACTGGTAACAGGATTAGCAGAGCGAGGTATGTAGGCGGTGCTACAGAGTT
CTTGAAGTGGTGGCCTAACTACGGCTACACTAGAAGAACAGTATTTGGTATCTGCGCTCTGCTGAAGCCA
GTTACCTTCGGAAAAAGAGTTGGTAGCTCTTGATCCGGCAAACAAACCACCGCTGGTAGCGGTGGTTTTT
TTGTTTGCAAGCAGCAGATTACGCGCAGAAAAAAAGGATCTCAAGAAGATCCTTTGATCTTTTCTACGGG
GTCTGACGCTCAGTGGAACGAAAACTCACGTTAAGGGATTTTGGTCATGAGATTATCAAAAAGGATCTTC
ACCTAGATCCTTTTAAATTAAAAATGAAGTTTTAAATCAATCTAAAGTATATATGAGTAAACTTGGTCTG
ACAGTTACCAATGCTTAATCAGTGAGGCACCTATCTCAGCGATCTGTCTATTTCGTTCATCCATAGTTGC
CTGACTCCCCGTCGTGTAGATAACTACGATACGGGAGGGCTTACCATCTGGCCCCAGTGCTGCAATGATA
CCGCGAGACCCACGCTCACCGGCTCCAGATTTATCAGCAATAAACCAGCCAGCCGGAAGGGCCGAGCGCA
GAAGTGGTCCTGCAACTTTATCCGCCTCCATCCAGTCTATTAATTGTTGCCGGGAAGCTAGAGTAAGTAG
TTCGCCAGTTAATAGTTTGCGCAACGTTGTTGCCATTGCTACAGGCATCGTGGTGTCACGCTCGTCGTTT
GGTATGGCTTCATTCAGCTCCGGTTCCCAACGATCAAGGCGAGTTACATGATCCCCCATGTTGTGCAAAA
AAGCGGTTAGCTCCTTCGGTCCTCCGATCGTTGTCAGAAGTAAGTTGGCCGCAGTGTTATCACTCATGGT
TATGGCAGCACTGCATAATTCTCTTACTGTCATGCCATCCGTAAGATGCTTTTCTGTGACTGGTGAGTAC
TCAACCAAGTCATTCTGAGAATAGTGTATGCGGCGACCGAGTTGCTCTTGCCCGGCGTCAATACGGGATA
ATACCGCGCCACATAGCAGAACTTTAAAAGTGCTCATCATTGGAAAACGTTCTTCGGGGCGAAAACTCTC
AAGGATCTTACCGCTGTTGAGATCCAGTTCGATGTAACCCACTCGTGCACCCAACTGATCTTCAGCATCT
TTTACTTTCACCAGCGTTTCTGGGTGAGCAAAAACAGGAAGGCAAAATGCCGCAAAAAAGGGAATAAGGG
CGACACGGAAATGTTGAATACTCATACTCTTCCTTTTTCAATATTATTGAAGCATTTATCAGGGTTATTG
TCTCATGAGCGGATACATATTTGAATGTATTTAGAAAAATAAACAAATAGGGGTTCCGCGCACATTTCCC
CGAAAAGTGCCACCTGACGTCTAAGAAACCATTATTATCATGACATTAACCTATAAAAATAGGCGTATCA
CGAGGCCCTTTCGTCTCGCGCGTTTCGGTGATGACGGTGAAAACCTCTGACACATGCAGCTCCCGGAGAC
GGTCACAGCTTGTCTGTAAGCGGATGCCGGGAGCAGACAAGCCCGTCAGGGCGCGTCAGCGGGTGTTGGC
GGGTGTCGGGGCTGGCTTAACTATGCGGCATCAGAGCAGATTGTACTGAGAGTGCACCATAAAATTGTAA
ACGTTAATATTTTGTTAAAATTCGCGTTAAATTTTTGTTAAATCAGCTCATTTTTTAACCAATAGACCGA
AATCGGCAAAATCCCTTATAAATCAAAAGAATAGCCCGAGATAGAGT
[37 nt withheld, positions 4948-4984]
AAAGAACGTGGACTCCAACGTCAAAGG
[49 nt withheld, positions 5012-5060]
T
[91 nt withheld, positions 5062-5152]
G
[124 nt withheld, positions 5154-5277]
CCCATTCGCCATTCAGGCTGCGCAACTGTTGGGAAGGGCGATCGGTGCGGGCCTCTTCGCTATTACGCCA
GCTGGCGAAAGGGGGATGTGCTGCAAGGCGATTAAGTTGGGTAACGCCAGGGTTTTCCCAGTCACGACGT
TGTAAAACGACGGCCAGTGAATTAGGTTAATTAAGGCTGCGCGCTCGCTCGCTCACTGAGGCCGCCCGGG
CAAAGCCCGGGCGTCGGGCGACCTTTGGTCGCCCGGCCTCAGTGAGCGAGCGAGCGCGCAGAGAGGGAGT
GGCCAACTCCATCACTAGGGGTTCCTTGTAGTTAATGATTAACCCGCCATGCTACTTATCTACGTAGCCA
TGCTCTAGGAAGATCCTTATCGATTTTACCACATTTGTAGAGGTTTTACTTGCTTTAAAAAACCTCCCAC
ATCTCCCCCTGAACCTGAAACATAAAATGAATGCAATTGTTGTTGTTAACTTGTTTATTGCAGCTTATAA
TGGTTACAAATAAAGCAATAGCATCACAAATTTCACAAATAAAGCATTTTTTTCACTGCATTCTAGTTGT
GGTTTGTCCAAACTCATCAATGTATCTTATCATGTCTGCTCGAAGCGGCCGCAAGCTTGATATCGAATTC
CTAGTCACCATCTTCGAGCAGTCTCACCATGGCCCCGGTTTCAGAGTCAAGATTGCGGATATAGTTCATA
ACGATGTTCACATTTGTCCAACCTCCAGCTTGCATAATCTCTGGTATGGAGACTCCTGCCCGCGCCATGT
CTCGTGCGGCCCCCACCCTAGCAGAATGACCTGACCAGGCGAGATACCTCTGGCCACTGTCATCCTTGGC
TCCGTATATGAGTCGGTGGGTTGCCTCAAAGATCCCTTCAAGGGCCCGTGTACTCAATTGGCTGGTGGCA
GAGGGCGCGGCGACTCCGTTTTTTCTCACTCGACAGAACAAGTAATTATTAGGGTCGTCAGCCACGCCGG
ACACTGAGATCCATCTTTCCACCAGCTTCGTTACGCCCAGGGACAAGGCCTTTTCAACGCCAGCGGTGCT
GACCAATGTCTTTGTGCGTCCAATATGAATAAGCATCCGGCCGCCGTCCGTTCGACTGATGTCTTTCACT
CTGATCCGGGCGATCTCAGCTATGCGCAGAAGTGTGTTATATGCAATTCCCAGAAATGCGAGGTTCCTGA
TGTCCTGGCACCGATCGCTGTTCTCCA
Features (pLannotate 1.2.2; 19 found; start..end, strand, type, name):
    484..502     -  promoter       T7 promoter: promoter for bacteriophage T7 RNA polymerase
    547..679     -  intron         chimeric intron: chimera between introns from human β-globin and immunoglobulin heavy chain genes
   1523..2227    -  CDS            mCherry: mCherry is a basic (constitutively fluorescent) red fluorescent protein published in 2004, derived from Discosoma sp.. It is reported to be a very rapidly-maturing monomer with low acid sensitivity.
   2265..2340    -  misc_RNA       gRNA scaffold: guide RNA scaffold for the Streptococcus pyogenes CRISPR/Cas9 system
   2370..2610    -  promoter       U6 promoter: RNA polymerase III promoter for human U6 snRNA
   2660..2687    -  repeat_region  AAV2 ITR (fragment): inverted terminal repeat of adeno-associated virus serotype 2 inverted
   2716..2743    -  repeat_region  AAV2 ITR (fragment): inverted terminal repeat of adeno-associated virus serotype 2 inverted
   2816..3404    -  rep_origin     ori: high-copy-number ColE1/pMB1/pBR322/pUC origin of replication
   3575..4435    -  CDS            AmpR: β-lactamase; bla; confers resistance to ampicillin, carbenicillin, and related antibiotics
   4436..4540    -  promoter       AmpR promoter: bla
   4635..4670    +  CDS            rop (fragment): Rop protein, which maintains plasmids at low copy number; rop
   4772..4821    +  misc_feature   bom (fragment): basis of mobility region from pBR322
   4822..5277    -  rep_origin     f1 ori (sequence partly withheld): f1 bacteriophage origin of replication; arrow indicates direction of (+) strand synthesis
   5282..5439    -  CDS            lacZα (fragment): LacZα fragment of β-galactosidase; lacZ fragment
   5453..5583    -  repeat_region  AAV2 ITR (fragment): inverted terminal repeat of adeno-associated virus serotype 2 inverted
   5654..5722    +  CDS            large T antigen (fragment): large T antigen from SV40 (simian virus 40)
   5745..5866    +  polyA_signal   SV40 poly(A) signal: SV40 polyadenylation signal
   5890..5909    -  misc_feature   MCS (fragment): pBluescript multiple cloning site
   5911..442     -  CDS            cre (across the origin): RECR_BPP1 - Experimental evidence at protein level: Swiss-Prot protein existence level 1. Catalyzes site-specific recombination between two 34-base- pair LOXP sites. Its role is to maintain the phage genome as a monomeric unit-copy plasmid in the lysogenic state. From Escherichia phage P1 (Bacteriophage P1).
