[The description below was written by a language model from this plasmid's Addgene catalogue record and pLannotate feature annotations shown in this document.]
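Description:
pGEARBOCS-v0- Gfap-TagIN-mCherry is an AAV transfer plasmid built on the GEARBOCS backbone, a single-vector CRISPR tool for in vivo gene editing in astrocytes. It is catalogued as a mammalian expression, AAV and CRISPR vector, and its stated purpose is to tag endogenous mouse GFAP with mCherry. The 6,494 nt plasmid is propagated in E. coli as a high-copy construct through a ColE1/pUC-type origin with ampicillin selection (AmpR and its bla promoter). An f1 origin and small remnants of lacZα, rop and bom are carried over from the parental cloning vectors. AAV2 inverted terminal repeats, annotated only as fragments, flank the payload and allow it to be packaged into recombinant AAV. Use of a recombination-deficient growth strain is consistent with the instability typical of ITR-containing plasmids.

Between the ITRs, all payload elements lie on the same strand. A human U6 promoter drives a guide RNA fused to the S. pyogenes Cas9 scaffold. The spacer is not annotated, but given the stated purpose it presumably targets the Gfap locus. Immediately downstream sits an mCherry coding sequence with no promoter of its own annotated, consistent with its role as a donor that is inserted at the Cas9 cut site so that the fluorescent tag is expressed from the endogenous gene. A separate cassette contains a chimeric β-globin/immunoglobulin intron, a T7 promoter, a Cre recombinase coding sequence and an SV40 polyadenylation region. An unannotated stretch of roughly 840 nt upstream of the intron probably holds the promoter for Cre, but the record does not identify it. No Cas9 gene is present, so the nuclease must be supplied separately. Cre would fit use in animals carrying a Cre-dependent Cas9 allele, although the record does not say so explicitly.
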