Addgene plasmid #196490: pGEARBOCS-v0- Gfap-TagIN-mCherry
Purpose: To tag endogenous mouse GFAP with mCherry
Depositing lab: Cagla Eroglu. Depositing organization: Duke University. Publication: GEARBOCS: An Adeno Associated Virus Tool for In Vivo Gene Editing in Astrocytes. Bindu DS, Tan CX, Savage JT, Eroglu C. bioRxiv. 2023 Jan 19:2023.01.17.524433. doi: 10.1101/2023.01.17.524433. Preprint. PubMed 36711516.
Backbone
  Vector backbone: GEARBOCS
  Vector type: Mammalian Expression, AAV, CRISPR
Growth in bacteria
  Bacterial resistance: Ampicillin, 100 μg/mL
  Growth temperature: 37°C
  Growth strain: NEB Stable
  Copy number: High Copy
Gene/Insert 1
  Gene/Insert name: mCherry
Gene/Insert 2
  Gene/Insert name: gRNA
Terms and licenses: Academic/Nonprofit Terms; Industry Terms: Not Available to Industry
Depositor comments: Please visit https://doi.org/10.1101/2023.01.17.524433 for bioRxiv preprint.
How to cite: pGEARBOCS-v0- Gfap-TagIN-mCherry was a gift from Cagla Eroglu (Addgene plasmid # 196490 ; http://n2t.net/addgene:196490 ; RRID:Addgene_196490)
